>Addgene plasmid #43645 | III-GGGG | depositor partial sequence | sequence record 58910 | III-GGGG sequence 426 bps
CGTCTCGGCTCACCCCAGAGCAGGTCGTGGCAATCGCGAGCAATAACGGCGGAAAACAGGCTTTGGAAAC
GGTGCAGAGGCTCCTTCCAGTGCTGTGCCAAGCGCACGGACTCACCCCAGAGCAGGTCGTGGCAATCGCG
AGCAATAACGGCGGAAAACAGGCTTTGGAAACGGTGCAGAGGCTCCTTCCAGTGCTGTGCCAAGCGCACG
GCCTCACCCCAGAGCAGGTCGTGGCAATCGCGAGCAATAACGGCGGAAAACAGGCTTTGGAAACGGTGCA
GAGGCTCCTTCCAGTGCTGTGCCAAGCGCACGGATTAACCCCAGAGCAGGTCGTGGCAATCGCGAGCAAT
AACGGCGGAAAACAGGCTTTGGAAACGGTGCAGAGGCTCCTTCCAGTGCTGTGCCAAGCGCACGGACTCA
GAGACG
