>Addgene plasmid #43645 | III-GGGG | addgene partial sequence | sequence record 61718 | M13-F20 5'-TGTAAAACGACGGCCAGT-3'
GGCGAATTGGGCCCTCTAGATGCATGCTCGAGCGGCCGCCAGTGTGATGGATATCTGCAGAATTCGCCCT
TGCCGTCCTAGCGCGTCTCGGCTCACCCCAGAGCAGGTCGTGGCAATCGCGAGCAATAACGGCGGAAAAC
AGGCTTTGGAAACGGTGCAGAGGCTCCTTCCAGTGCTGTGCCAAGCGCACGGACTCACCCCAGAGCAGGT
CGTGGCAATCGCGAGCAATAACGGCGGAAAACAGGCTTTGGAAACGGTGCAGAGGCTCCTTCCAGTGCTG
TGCCAAGCGCACGGCCTCACCCCAGAGCAGGTCGTGGCAATCGCGAGCAATAACGGCGGAAAACAGGCTT
TGGAAACGGTGCAGAGGCTCCTTCCAGTGCTGTGCCAAGCGCACGGATTAACCCCAGAGCAGGTCGTGGC
AATCGCGAGCAATAACGGCGGAAAACAGGCTTTGGAAACGGTGCAGAGGCTCCTTCCAGTGCTGTGCCAA
GCGCACGGACTCAGAGACGTGGGCACAGGAAAGAAGGGCGAATTCCAGCACACTGGCGGCCGTTACTAGT
GGATCCGAGCTCGGTACCAAGCTTGATGCATAGCTTGAGTATTCTATAGTGTCACCTAAATAGCTTGGCG
TAATCATGGTCATAGCTGTTTCCTGTGTGAAATTGTTATCCGCTCACAATTCCACACAACATACGAGCCG
GAAGCATAAAGTGTAAAGCCTGGGGTGCCTAATGAGTGAGCTAACTCACATTAATTGCGTTGCGCTCACT
GCCCGCTTTCCAGTCGGGAAACCTGTCGTGCCAGCTGCATTAATGAATCGGCCAACGCGCGGGGAGAGGC
GGTTTGCGTATTGGGCGCTCTTCCGCTTCCTCGCTCACTGAC
