[The description below was written by a language model from this plasmid's Addgene catalogue record.]
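Description:
III-GGGG is a bacterial cloning plasmid built on the commercial pCRII-TOPO backbone (about 4 kb without insert), into which a 426 bp synthetic fragment was introduced by TOPO cloning. It is a high-copy plasmid maintained in E. coli, and the record lists both ampicillin and kanamycin resistance, so either or both antibiotics can be used for selection. The listed sequencing primers, T7 on one side and M13 reverse on the other, correspond to standard priming sites that flank the cloning site in this type of vector and allow the insert to be verified. No mammalian promoter, reporter or expression element is recorded, in keeping with its classification as a cloning vector rather than an expression vector.

The insert is described only by its name and as synthetic, and no feature table is available to show its internal organisation. The associated publication describes a TALEN genome-editing system for generating human stem cell-based disease models, so this plasmid most likely belongs to a library of preassembled building blocks for constructing TALE repeat arrays. Read that way, "GGGG" would denote a four-repeat module specifying four consecutive guanines in the target DNA, and "III" would indicate the position that module occupies in the ordered assembly. A 426 bp insert is roughly compatible with four TALE repeats plus short flanking sequence. This reading is inferred from the name, size and publication title and is not stated in the record. The record also does not give the repeat-variable diresidues used, the flanking restriction or ligation sites, or the destination vector into which such modules would be assembled.
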