Addgene plasmid #43645: III-GGGG
Depositing lab: Chad Cowan & Kiran Musunuru. Depositing organization: Harvard University. Publication: A TALEN Genome-Editing System for Generating Human Stem Cell-Based Disease Models. Ding Q, Lee YK, Schaefer EA, Peters DT, Veres A, Kim K, Kuperwasser N, Motola DL, Meissner TB, Hendriks WT, Trevisan M, Gupta RM, Moisan A, Banks E, Friesen M, Schinzel RT, Xia F, Tang A, Xia Y, Figueroa E, Wann A, Ahfeldt T, Daheron L, Zhang F, Rubin LL, Peng LF, Chung RT, Musunuru K, Cowan CA. Cell Stem Cell. 2012 Dec 12. pii: S1934-5909(12)00645-5. doi: 10.1016/j.stem.2012.11.011. PubMed 23246482.
Backbone
  Vector backbone: pCRII-TOPO
  Backbone manufacturer: Invitrogen
  Backbone size w/o insert (bp): 3973
  Vector type: Bacterial Cloning
Growth in bacteria
  Bacterial resistance: Ampicillin and Kanamycin, 100 & 50 μg/mL
  Growth temperature: 37°C
  Growth strain: Top10
  Copy number: High Copy
Gene/Insert
  Gene/Insert name: III-GGGG
  Species: Synthetic
  Insert size (bp): 426
  Cloning method: TOPO Cloning
  Sequencing primers: 5′ T7; 3′ M13-rev
Terms and licenses: Academic/Nonprofit Terms; Industry Terms: Not Available to Industry
How to cite: III-GGGG was a gift from Chad Cowan & Kiran Musunuru (Addgene plasmid # 43645 ; http://n2t.net/addgene:43645 ; RRID:Addgene_43645)
